>Addgene plasmid #42699 | TAL3236 | depositor partial sequence | sequence record 57819 | TAL3236 sequence 2430 bps
TCTAGAGCTAGCACCATGGACTACAAAGACCATGACGGTGATTATAAAGATCATGACATCGATTACAAGG
ATGACGATGACAAGATGGCCCCCAAGAAGAAGAGGAAGGTGGGCATTCACCGCGGGGTACCTATGGTGGA
CTTGAGGACACTCGGTTATTCGCAACAGCAACAGGAGAAAATCAAGCCTAAGGTCAGGAGCACCGTCGCG
CAACACCACGAGGCGCTTGTGGGGCATGGCTTCACTCATGCGCATATTGTCGCGCTTTCACAGCACCCTG
CGGCGCTTGGGACGGTGGCTGTCAAATACCAAGATATGATTGCGGCCCTGCCCGAAGCCACGCACGAGGC
AATTGTAGGGGTCGGTAAACAGTGGTCGGGAGCGCGAGCACTTGAGGCGCTGCTGACTGTGGCGGGTGAG
CTTAGGGGGCCTCCGCTCCAGCTCGACACCGGGCAGCTGCTGAAGATCGCGAAGAGAGGGGGAGTAACAG
CGGTAGAGGCAGTGCACGCCTGGCGCAATGCGCTCACCGGGGCCCCCTTGAACCTGACCCCAGACCAGGT
AGTCGCAATCGCGTCACATGACGGGGGAAAGCAAGCCCTGGAAACCGTGCAAAGGTTGTTGCCGGTCCTT
TGTCAAGACCACGGCCTTACACCGGAGCAAGTCGTGGCCATTGCATCCCACGACGGTGGCAAACAGGCTC
TTGAGACGGTTCAGAGACTTCTCCCAGTTCTCTGTCAAGCCCACGGGCTGACTCCCGATCAAGTTGTAGC
GATTGCGTCGCATGACGGAGGGAAACAAGCATTGGAGACTGTCCAACGGCTCCTTCCCGTGTTGTGTCAA
GCCCACGGTTTGACGCCTGCACAAGTGGTCGCCATCGCCAACAACAACGGCGGTAAGCAGGCGCTGGAAA
CAGTACAGCGCCTGCTGCCTGTACTGTGCCAGGATCATGGACTGACCCCAGACCAGGTAGTCGCAATCGC
GTCAAACGGAGGGGGAAAGCAAGCCCTGGAAACCGTGCAAAGGTTGTTGCCGGTCCTTTGTCAAGACCAC
GGCCTTACACCGGAGCAAGTCGTGGCCATTGCAAATAATAACGGTGGCAAACAGGCTCTTGAGACGGTTC
AGAGACTTCTCCCAGTTCTCTGTCAAGCCCACGGGCTGACTCCCGATCAAGTTGTAGCGATTGCGTCGCA
TGACGGAGGGAAACAAGCATTGGAGACTGTCCAACGGCTCCTTCCCGTGTTGTGTCAAGCCCACGGTTTG
ACGCCTGCACAAGTGGTCGCCATCGCCTCCAATATTGGCGGTAAGCAGGCGCTGGAAACAGTACAGCGCC
TGCTGCCTGTACTGTGCCAGGATCATGGACTGACCCCAGACCAGGTAGTCGCAATCGCGTCGAACATTGG
GGGAAAGCAAGCCCTGGAAACCGTGCAAAGGTTGTTGCCGGTCCTTTGTCAAGACCACGGCCTTACACCG
GAGCAAGTCGTGGCCATTGCAAATAATAACGGTGGCAAACAGGCTCTTGAGACGGTTCAGAGACTTCTCC
CAGTTCTCTGTCAAGCCCACGGGCTGACTCCCGATCAAGTTGTAGCGATTGCGAATAACAATGGAGGGAA
ACAAGCATTGGAGACTGTCCAACGGCTCCTTCCCGTGTTGTGTCAAGCCCACGGTTTGACGCCTGCACAA
GTGGTCGCCATCGCCTCCAATATTGGCGGTAAGCAGGCGCTGGAAACAGTACAGCGCCTGCTGCCTGTAC
TGTGCCAGGATCATGGACTGACCCCAGACCAGGTAGTCGCAATCGCGTCGAACATTGGGGGAAAGCAAGC
CCTGGAAACCGTGCAAAGGTTGTTGCCGGTCCTTTGTCAAGACCACGGCCTTACACCGGAGCAAGTCGTG
GCCATTGCAAGCAATGGGGGTGGCAAACAGGCTCTTGAGACGGTTCAGAGACTTCTCCCAGTTCTCTGTC
AAGCCCACGGGCTGACTCCCGATCAAGTTGTAGCGATTGCGAATAACAATGGAGGGAAACAAGCATTGGA
GACTGTCCAACGGCTCCTTCCCGTGTTGTGTCAAGCCCACGGTTTGACGCCTGCACAAGTGGTCGCCATC
GCCTCCAATATTGGCGGTAAGCAGGCGCTGGAAACAGTACAGCGCCTGCTGCCTGTACTGTGCCAGGATC
ATGGACTGACACCCGAACAGGTGGTCGCCATTGCTTCTAACATCGGAGGACGGCCAGCCTTGGAGTCCAT
CGTAGCCCAATTGTCCAGGCCCGATCCCGCGTTGGCTGCGTTAACGAATGACCATCTGGTGGCGTTGGCA
TGTCTTGGTGGACGACCCGCGCTCGATGCAGTCAAAAAGGGTCTGCCTCATGCTCCCGCATTGATCAAAA
GAACCAACCGGCGGATTCCCGAGAGAACTTCCCATCGAGTCGCGGGATCC
