>Addgene plasmid #42699 | TAL3236 | addgene partial sequence | sequence record 61100 | JDS-TALEN-F 5'-TAGGGGTCGGTAAACAGTGG-3'
TGTGGCGGGTGAGCTTAGGGGGCCTCCGCTCCAGCTCGACACCGGGCAGCTGCTGAAGATCGCGAAGAGA
GGGGGAGTAACAGCGGTAGAGGCAGTGCACGCCTGGCGCAATGCGCTCACCGGGGCCCCCTTGAACCTGA
CCCCAGACCAGGTAGTCGCAATCGCGTCACATGACGGGGGAAAGCAAGCCCTGGAAACCGTGCAAAGGTT
GTTGCCGGTCCTTTGTCAAGACCACGGCCTTACACCGGAGCAAGTCGTGGCCATTGCATCCCACGACGGT
GGCAAACAGGCTCTTGAGACGGTTCAGAGACTTCTCCCAGTTCTCTGTCAAGCCCACGGGCTGACTCCCG
ATCAAGTTGTAGCGATTGCGTCGCATGACGGAGGGAAACAAGCATTGGAGACTGTCCAACGGCTCCTTCC
CGTGTTGTGTCAAGCCCACGGTTTGACGCCTGCACAAGTGGTCGCCATCGCCAACAACAACGGCGGTAAG
CAGGCGCTGGAAACAGTACAGCGCCTGCTGCCTGTACTGTGCCAGGATCATGGACTGACCCCAGACCAGG
TAGTCGCAATCGCGTCAAACGGAGGGGGAAAGCAAGCCCTGGAAACCGTGCAAAGGTTGTTGCCGGTCCT
TTGTCAAGACCACGGCCTTACACCGGAGCAAGTCGTGGCCATTGCAAATAATAACGGTGGCAAACAGGCT
CTTGAGACGGTTCAGAGACTTCTCCCAGTTCTCTGTCAAGCCCACGGGCTGACTCCCGATCAAGTTGTAG
CGATTGCGTCGCATGACGGAGGGAAACAAGCATTGGAGACTGTCCAACGGCTCCTTCCCGTGTTGTGTCA
AGCCCACGGTTTGACGC
