[The description below was written by a language model from this plasmid's Addgene catalogue record.]
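Description:
TAL3236 is a TALEN expression plasmid built on the JDS70 backbone (about 6.4 kb without insert), a mammalian expression vector that also carries a T7 promoter. It is maintained as a high-copy plasmid in E. coli under ampicillin selection. The record does not include a feature table, so elements such as the replication origin and polyadenylation signal are not explicitly listed, although use of a BGH reverse sequencing primer suggests a BGH terminator region downstream of the coding sequence.

The insert, roughly 1.6 kb, is an engineered TAL effector repeat array designated ZebrafishCommunity-dbx1b-left. It is designed to recognise a specific 18-nucleotide site in the zebrafish (Danio rerio) dbx1b gene, also known as hlx2. The array was cloned by restriction enzyme methods that destroyed the cloning sites, placing it in frame with backbone-encoded sequences: an N-terminal 3X FLAG tag for detection and a C-terminal wild-type FokI nuclease domain. Expression is driven by the CMV promoter in mammalian cells, while the T7 promoter would allow in vitro transcription of mRNA, the usual route for delivering nucleases into zebrafish embryos.

Because FokI cleaves only as a dimer, this "left" monomer is intended to be used with a matching "right" TALEN that binds the opposite strand across a spacer. Together they produce a double-strand break at dbx1b, and error-prone repair of that break can generate disruptive insertions or deletions. The associated publication describes targeted gene disruption in somatic zebrafish cells using such engineered TALENs. The depositor recommends verifying the plasmid by diagnostic digest before use.
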