Addgene plasmid #42699: TAL3236
Depositing lab: Keith Joung. Depositing organization: Massachusetts General Hospital. Publication: Targeted gene disruption in somatic zebrafish cells using engineered TALENs. Sander JD, Cade L, Khayter C, Reyon D, Peterson RT, Joung JK, Yeh JR. Nat Biotechnol. 2011 Aug 5;29(8):697-8. doi: 10.1038/nbt.1934. PubMed 21822241.
Backbone
  Vector backbone: JDS70
  Backbone manufacturer: Addgene plasmid #32285
  Backbone size w/o insert (bp): 6447
  Vector type: Mammalian Expression ; T7
Growth in bacteria
  Bacterial resistance: Ampicillin, 100 μg/mL
  Growth temperature: 37°C
  Growth strain: XL1 Blue
  Copy number: High Copy
Gene/Insert
  Gene/Insert name: ZebrafishCommunity-dbx1b-left (alt name: dbx1b)
  Species: D. rerio (zebrafish)
  Insert size (bp): 1640
  Entrez Gene: dbx1b (a.k.a. hlx2)
  Promoter: CMV
  Tag / fusion protein: 3X Flag (N terminal on backbone); WT FOKI (C terminal on backbone)
  Cloning method: Restriction Enzyme; 5′ cloning site N/A (destroyed during cloning); 3′ cloning site N/A (destroyed during cloning)
  Sequencing primers: 5′ CMV-F; 3′ BGH-rev
Terms and licenses: Academic/Nonprofit Terms; Industry Terms: Not Available to Industry
Depositor comments: Target binding site: TCCCGTGCAAGGAATGAA It is strongly recommended that users perform a diagnostic digest to verify this plasmid prior to use. For example, a double digest of the plasmid with BamHI and KpnI should result in two bands at 2.3kb and 5.8kb.
How to cite: TAL3236 was a gift from Keith Joung (Addgene plasmid # 42699 ; http://n2t.net/addgene:42699 ; RRID:Addgene_42699)
